>Addgene plasmid #51343 | 2LV9 | depositor partial sequence | sequence record 78245 | Insert sequence
TCTGAGGATGGAAGTTATGGTACTGATGTAACCAGGTGCATATGTGGTTTTACACATGATGATGGATACA
TGATCTGTTGTGACAAATGCAGCGTTTGGCAACATATTGACTGCATGGGGATTGATAGGCAGCATATTCC
TGATACATATCTATGTGAACGTTGTCAGCCTAGGAATTTGGATAAAGAGAGGGCAGTGCTACTACAACGC
CGGAAAAGGGAAAATATGTCAGATGGTGAT
