>Addgene plasmid #51343 | 2LV9 | addgene partial sequence | sequence record 79361 | T7 5'-TAATACGACTCACTATAGGG-3'
AATAATTTTGTTTAACTTTAAGAAGGAGATATACCATGCATCATCATCATCATCACAGCAGCGGCAGAGA
AAACTTGTATTTCCAGGGCTCTGAGGATGGAAGTTATGGTACTGATGTAACCAGGTGCATATGTGGTTTT
ACACATGATGATGGATACATGATCTGTTGTGACAAATGCAGCGTTTGGCAACATATTGACTGCATGGGGA
TTGATAGGCAGCATATTCCTGATACATATCTATGTGAACGTTGTCAGCCTAGGAATTTGGATAAAGAGAG
GGCAGTGCTACTACAACGCCGGAAAAGGGAAAATATGTCAGATGGTGATTGATGACGAAGCTTGCGGCCG
CACTCGAGCACCACCACCACCACCACTGAGATCCGGCTGCTAACAAAGCCCGAAAGGAAGCTGAGTTGGC
TGCTGCCACCGCTGAGCAATAACTAGCATAACCCCTTGGGGCCTCTAAACGGGTCTTGAGGGGTTTTTTG
CTGAAAGGAGGAACTATATCCGGATTGGCGAATGGG
[124 nt withheld, positions 527-650]
C
[91 nt withheld, positions 652-742]
A
[49 nt withheld, positions 744-792]
CCTTTGACGTTGGAGTCCACGTTCTTT
[37 nt withheld, positions 820-856]
ACCCTATCTCGGTCTATTCTTTTGATTTA
