[The description below was written by a language model from this plasmid's Addgene catalogue record.]
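Description:
2LV9 is a bacterial expression plasmid built on the pET28-MHL backbone, a pET-family vector designed for T7-driven recombinant protein production in E. coli. It carries kanamycin resistance for selection and is recorded as a low-copy plasmid that is propagated in a standard cloning strain (DH5alpha). Because expression depends on the T7 promoter, protein production requires a host that supplies T7 RNA polymerase, although the record does not name an expression strain. No feature table is provided, so details such as the origin of replication, lac operator or repressor elements, and any protease cleavage site between tag and insert are not stated here.

The insert is a truncated fragment of MLL5, derived from the cDNA clone listed as BC062583. It was introduced by ligation-independent cloning and fused to an N-terminal His tag, which allows purification by immobilised metal affinity chromatography. The record notes the truncation only by reference to comments that are not included, so the exact residue boundaries and the domain covered are not given, and the species of origin is not explicitly stated. The T7 promoter and T7 terminator flank the insert and also serve as the sequencing primer sites.

The construct's name has the format of a Protein Data Bank accession code. This suggests that the plasmid was made to produce a defined MLL5 fragment for structural studies, though the record does not say so. It is suited to overexpression and purification of that His-tagged fragment for structural, biophysical or binding studies.
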