Addgene plasmid #51343: 2LV9
Depositing lab: Cheryl Arrowsmith. Depositing organization: University of Toronto.
Backbone
  Vector backbone: pET28-MHL
  Vector type: Bacterial Expression
Growth in bacteria
  Bacterial resistance: Kanamycin, 50 μg/mL
  Growth temperature: 37°C
  Growth strain: DH5alpha
  Copy number: Low Copy
Gene/Insert
  Gene/Insert name: 2LV9 (alt names: MLL5; BC062583)
  Mutation: Truncation: See Comments
  Promoter: T7
  Tag / fusion protein: His (N terminal on insert)
  Cloning method: Ligation Independent Cloning
  Sequencing primers: 5′ T7; 3′ T7-term
Terms and licenses: Academic/Nonprofit Terms; Industry Terms: Not Available to Industry
How to cite: 2LV9 was a gift from Cheryl Arrowsmith (Addgene plasmid # 51343 ; http://n2t.net/addgene:51343 ; RRID:Addgene_51343)
